>Addgene plasmid #224502 | pME-mScarlet3-Giantin (JDW 1356) | addgene full sequence | sequence record 447031 | Addgene NGS Result
CTTTCCTGCGTTATCCCCTGATTCTGTGGATAACCGTATTACCGCCTTTGAGTGAGCTGATACCGCTCGC
CGCAGCCGAACGACCGAGCGCAGCGAGTCAGTGAGCGAGGAAGCGGAAGAGCGCCCAATACGCAAACCGC
CTCTCCCCGCGCGTTGGCCGATTCATTAATGCAGCTGGCACGACAGGTTTCCCGACTGGAAAGCGGGCAG
TGAGCGCAACGCAATTAATACGCGTACCGCTAGCCAGGAAGAGTTTGTAGAAACGCAAAAAGGCCATCCG
TCAGGATGGCCTTCTGCTTAGTTTGATGCCTGGCAGTTTATGGCGGGCGTCCTGCCCGCCACCCTCCGGG
CCGTTGCTTCACAACGTTCAAATCCGCTCCCGGCGGATTTGTCCTACTCAGGAGAGCGTTCACCGACAAA
CAACAGATAAAACGAAAGGCCCAGTCTTCCGACTGAGCCTTTCGTTTTATTTGATGCCTGGCAGTTCCCT
ACTCTCGCGTTAACGCTAGCATGGATGTTTTCCCAGTCACGACGTTGTAAAACGACGGCCAGTCTTAAGC
TCGGGCCCCAAATAATGATTTTATTTTGACTGATAGTGACCTGTTCGTTGCAACAAATTGATGAGCAATG
CTTTTTTATAATGCCAACTTTGTACAAAAAAGCAGGCTGGATCCACTAGTGCCACCATGGGTAAGCCTAT
CCCTAACCCTCTCCTCGGTCTCGATTCTACGGGTACCGGATCAGGAGGATCAGGAGCTAGCATGGATAGC
ACCGAGGCAGTGATCAAGGAGTTCATGCGGTTCAAGGTGCACATGGAGGGCTCCATGAACGGCCACGAGT
TCGAGATCGAGGGCGAGGGCGAGGGCCGCCCCTACGAGGGCACCCAGACCGCCAAGCTGAGGGTGACCAA
GGGTGGCCCCCTGCCCTTCTCCTGGGACATCCTGTCCCCTCAGTTCATGTACGGCTCCAGGGCCTTCACG
AAGCACCCCGCCGACATCCCCGACTACTGGAAGCAGTCCTTCCCCGAGGGCTTCAAGTGGGAGCGCGTGA
TGAACTTCGAGGACGGCGGCGCCGTGTCCGTGGCCCAGGACACCTCCCTGGAGGACGGCACCCTGATCTA
CAAGGTGAAGCTCCGCGGCACCAACTTCCCTCCTGACGGCCCCGTAATGCAGAAGAAGACAATGGGCTGG
GAAGCATCCACCGAGCGGTTGTACCCCGAGGACGTCGTGCTGAAGGGCGACATTAAGATGGCCCTGCGCC
TGAAGGACGGCGGCCGCTACCTGGCGGACTTCAAGACCACCTACAGGGCCAAGAAGCCCGTGCAGATGCC
CGGCGCCTTCAACATCGACCGCAAGTTGGACATCACATCCCACAACGAGGACTACACCGTGGTGGAACAG
TACGAACGCTCCGTGGCCCGCCACTCCACCGGCGGCTCCGGTGGCTCCGAATTCGATGGTGGAGGCGGTT
CAGGCGGAGGTGGCTCTGGCGGTGGCGGATCGCCATCAAGCTTTTCTGAAGCTCAGCAGCAGCTATGCAA
CACCAGACAGGAAGTGAATGAATTAAGGAAGCTGCTGGAAGAAGAACGAGACCAAAGAGTGGCTGCTGAG
AATGCTCTCTCTGTGGCCGAGGAGCAGATCAGACGGTTAGAGCACAGTGAATGGGACTCTTCCCGGACTC
CTATCATTGGCTCCTGTGGCACTCAGGAGCAGGCACTGTTAATAGATCTTACAAGCAACAGTTGTCGAAG
GACCCGGAGTGGCGTTGGATGGAAGCGAGTCCTGCGTTCACTCTGTCATTCACGGACCCGAGTGCCACTT
CTAGCAGCCATCTACTTTCTAATGATTCATGTCCTGCTCATTCTGTGTTTTACGGGCCATCTATGATATC
TATAATGAGGCGCGCCGTCGACGTTAACACGCGTTAATGATACGTATCTAGAACCCAGCTTTCTTGTACA
AAGTTGGCATTATAAGAAAGCATTGCTTATCAATTTGTTGCAACGAACAGGTCACTATCAGTCAAAATAA
AATCATTATTTGCCATCCAGCTGATATCCCCTATAGTGAGTCGTATTACATGGTCATAGCTGTTTCCTGG
CAGCTCTGGCCCGTGTCTCAAAATCTCTGATGTTACATTGCACAAGATAAAAATATATCATCATGAACAA
TAAAACTGTCTGCTTACATAAACAGTAATACAAGGGGTGTTATGAGCCATATTCAACGGGAAACGTCGAG
GCCGCGATTAAATTCCAACATGGATGCTGATTTATATGGGTATAAATGGGCTCGCGATAATGTCGGGCAA
TCAGGTGCGACAATCTATCGCTTGTATGGGAAGCCCGATGCGCCAGAGTTGTTTCTGAAACATGGCAAAG
GTAGCGTTGCCAATGATGTTACAGATGAGATGGTCAGACTAAACTGGCTGACGGAATTTATGCCTCTTCC
GACCATCAAGCATTTTATCCGTACTCCTGATGATGCATGGTTACTCACCACTGCGATCCCCGGAAAAACA
GCATTCCAGGTATTAGAAGAATATCCTGATTCAGGTGAAAATATTGTTGATGCGCTGGCAGTGTTCCTGC
GCCGGTTGCATTCGATTCCTGTTTGTAATTGTCCTTTTAACAGCGATCGCGTATTTCGTCTCGCTCAGGC
GCAATCACGAATGAATAACGGTTTGGTTGATGCGAGTGATTTTGATGACGAGCGTAATGGCTGGCCTGTT
GAACAAGTCTGGAAAGAAATGCATAAACTTTTGCCATTCTCACCGGATTCAGTCGTCACTCATGGTGATT
TCTCACTTGATAACCTTATTTTTGACGAGGGGAAATTAATAGGTTGTATTGATGTTGGACGAGTCGGAAT
CGCAGACCGATACCAGGATCTTGCCATCCTATGGAACTGCCTCGGTGAGTTTTCTCCTTCATTACAGAAA
CGGCTTTTTCAAAAATATGGTATTGATAATCCTGATATGAATAAATTGCAGTTTCATTTGATGCTCGATG
AGTTTTTCTAATCAGAATTGGTTAATTGGTTGTAACACTGGCAGAGCATTACGCTGACTTGACGGGACGG
CGCAAGCTCATGACCAAAATCCCTTAACGTGAGTTACGCGTCGTTCCACTGAGCGTCAGACCCCGTAGAA
AAGATCAAAGGATCTTCTTGAGATCCTTTTTTTCTGCGCGTAATCTGCTGCTTGCAAACAAAAAAACCAC
CGCTACCAGCGGTGGTTTGTTTGCCGGATCAAGAGCTACCAACTCTTTTTCCGAAGGTAACTGGCTTCAG
CAGAGCGCAGATACCAAATACTGTTCTTCTAGTGTAGCCGTAGTTAGGCCACCACTTCAAGAACTCTGTA
GCACCGCCTACATACCTCGCTCTGCTAATCCTGTTACCAGTGGCTGCTGCCAGTGGCGATAAGTCGTGTC
TTACCGGGTTGGACTCAAGACGATAGTTACCGGATAAGGCGCAGCGGTCGGGCTGAACGGGGGGTTCGTG
CACACAGCCCAGCTTGGAGCGAACGACCTACACCGAACTGAGATACCTACAGCGTGAGCTATGAGAAAGC
GCCACGCTTCCCGAAGGGAGAAAGGCGGACAGGTATCCGGTAAGCGGCAGGGTCGGAACAGGAGAGCGCA
CGAGGGAGCTTCCAGGGGGAAACGCCTGGTATCTTTATAGTCCTGTCGGGTTTCGCCACCTCTGACTTGA
GCGTCGATTTTTGTGATGCTCGTCAGGGGGGCGGAGCCTATGGAAAAACGCCAGCAACGCGGCCTTTTTA
CGGTTCCTGGCCTTTTGCTGGCCTTTTGCTCACATGTT
Features (pLannotate 1.2.2; 12 found; start..end, strand, type, name):
    121..213     +  CDS            lacI (fragment): lac repressor; lacI; The lac repressor binds to the lac operator to inhibit transcription in E. coli. This inhibition can be relieved by adding lactose or isopropyl-β-D-thiogalactopyranoside (IPTG).
    268..295     -  terminator     rrnB T2 terminator: transcription terminator T2 from the E. coli rrnB gene
    427..470     +  terminator     rrnB T1 terminator: Escherichia coli rrnB; transcription terminator T1 from the E. coli rrnB gene
    517..553     -  CDS            lacZα (fragment): LacZα fragment of β-galactosidase; lacZ fragment
    569..668     +  protein_bind   attL1: mutant version of attL; recombination site for the Gateway® LR reaction LR Clonase™
    690..731     +  CDS            V5 tag: epitope tag from simian virus 5
    762..1432    +  CDS            mScarlet-2I (fragment): mScarlet-I derivative in which the N- and C-termini have been modified to reduce cytotoxicity (Valbuena et al., 2020) preserves the original mammalian codon optimization
   1509..1883    +  CDS            GOLGB1 (fragment): GOGB1_HUMAN - Experimental evidence at protein level: Swiss-Prot protein existence level 1. May participate in forming intercisternal cross-bridges of the Golgi complex. From Homo sapiens (Human).
   1943..2042    -  protein_bind   attL2: mutant version of attL; recombination site for the Gateway® LR reaction LR Clonase™
   2060..2078    -  promoter       T7 promoter: promoter for bacteriophage T7 RNA polymerase
   2212..3021    +  CDS            KanR: aminoglycoside phosphotransferase; aph(3')-Ia; confers resistance to kanamycin in bacteria or G418 (Geneticin®) in eukaryotes
   3168..3756    +  rep_origin     ori: high-copy-number ColE1/pMB1/pBR322/pUC origin of replication
