[The description below was written by a language model from this plasmid's Addgene catalogue record and pLannotate feature annotations shown in this document.]
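Description:
pME-mScarlet3-Giantin (JDW 1356) is a Gateway middle entry clone built on the pDONR221 backbone. It is a small plasmid of about 3.8 kb that is propagated in E. coli at high copy from a ColE1/pUC-type origin and selected with kanamycin through an aph(3')-Ia resistance gene. As expected for a pDONR221-derived entry vector, rrnB T1 and T2 transcription terminators sit upstream of the cloning region to insulate the insert from read-through transcription. A T7 promoter lies just outside attL2, pointing back toward the insert. The short lacI and lacZα matches in the feature table are fragments of backbone sequence, not functional genes.

The payload lies between attL1 and attL2 and is a single fusion open reading frame. It consists of an N-terminal V5 epitope tag, a red fluorescent protein, and a C-terminal fragment of human GOLGB1 (giantin), a Golgi-resident protein. The annotation software labels the fluorescent protein as a partial match to an mScarlet-I derivative, while the catalogue record names it mScarlet3. The giantin fragment targets the fusion to the Golgi, so the red signal marks that organelle, and the V5 tag allows antibody-based detection.

The entry clone carries no eukaryotic promoter or polyadenylation signal. It is meant to be combined by LR recombination, typically in a multisite reaction with 5' promoter and 3' entry clones and a destination vector, to produce an expression construct. It belongs to a modular Gateway toolbox for vertebrate model systems, and its stated purpose is visualizing the Golgi.
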