Addgene plasmid #224502: pME-mScarlet3-Giantin (JDW 1356)
Purpose: Gateway compatible middle entry clone containing a V5-tagged mScarlet fused to Giantin (For visualizing the Golgi)
Depositing lab: Joshua Wythe. Depositing organization: University of Virginia. Publication: Multisite Assembly of Gateway Induced Clones (MAGIC): a flexible cloning toolbox with diverse applications in vertebrate model systems. Gillespie W, Zhang Y, Ruiz OE, Cerda J, Ortiz-Guzman J, Turner WD, Largoza G, Sherman M, Mosser LE, Fujimoto E, Chien CB, Kwan KM, Arenkiel BR, Devine WP, Wythe JD. bioRxiv [Preprint]. 2024 Jul 13:2024.07.13.603267. doi: 10.1101/2024.07.13.603267. PubMed 39026881.
Backbone
  Vector backbone: pDONR221
  Vector type: Gateway cloning
Growth in bacteria
  Bacterial resistance: Kanamycin, 50 μg/mL
  Growth temperature: 37°C
  Growth strain: DH5alpha
  Copy number: High Copy
Gene/Insert
  Gene/Insert name: mScarlet3-Giantin
  Species: Synthetic
  Cloning method: Gateway Cloning
Terms and licenses: Academic/Nonprofit Terms; Industry Terms: Not Available to Industry
Depositor comments: Please visit https://doi.org/10.1101/2024.07.13.603267 for bioRxiv preprint.
How to cite: pME-mScarlet3-Giantin (JDW 1356) was a gift from Joshua Wythe (Addgene plasmid # 224502 ; http://n2t.net/addgene:224502 ; RRID:Addgene_224502)
